Addgene plasmid #99666: dSp-Rta 75-175
Purpose: Expresses dSp Cas9 fused to truncated RTA activation domain
Depositing lab: George Church. Depositing organization: Harvard Medical School. Publication: Rational design of a compact CRISPR-Cas9 activator for AAV-mediated delivery. Vora S, Cheng J, Xiao R, VanDusen NJ, Quintino L, Pu WT, Vandenberghe LH, Chavez A, Church G. bioRxiv 2018. 298620 10.1101/298620.
Backbone
  Vector backbone: pBR322
  Vector type: Mammalian Expression
Growth in bacteria
  Bacterial resistance: Ampicillin, 100 μg/mL
  Growth temperature: 37°C
  Growth strain: DH5alpha
  Copy number: Low Copy
Gene/Insert
  Gene/Insert name: dCas9
  Species: Synthetic
  Mutation: dead Cas9
  Tag / fusion protein: truncated RTA activation domain (75-175) (C terminal on insert)
  Cloning method: Restriction Enzyme; 5′ cloning site unknown (unknown if destroyed); 3′ cloning site unknown (unknown if destroyed)
Terms and licenses: Academic/Nonprofit Terms; Industry Terms: Not Available to Industry
Depositor comments: Please visit https://doi.org/10.1101/298620 for bioRxiv preprint.
How to cite: dSp-Rta 75-175 was a gift from George Church (Addgene plasmid # 99666 ; http://n2t.net/addgene:99666 ; RRID:Addgene_99666)
