[The description below was written by a language model from this plasmid's Addgene catalogue record and pLannotate feature annotations shown in this document.]
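Description:
dSp-Rta 75-175 is a mammalian expression plasmid of about 7.6 kb that produces a nuclease-dead Streptococcus pyogenes Cas9 fused at its C terminus to a shortened Rta transcriptional activation domain. The catalogue lists the backbone as pBR322. In line with this, the feature table shows a ColE1/pMB1-type origin of replication, a fragment of the pBR322 bom (basis of mobility) region, and a β-lactamase gene under its own bla promoter for ampicillin selection in E. coli. The catalogue describes the plasmid as low copy, while the automated annotation labels the origin generically as high-copy, so the actual copy number is not settled by the record. No mammalian selection marker is annotated.

The expression cassette is driven by the human cytomegalovirus immediate-early enhancer and promoter. The first coding region is annotated as Cas9m4, which carries the D10A, D839A, H840A and N863A substitutions. These abolish DNA cleavage but leave guide-RNA-directed DNA binding intact. Just downstream lies a roughly 300 bp fragment of the activation domain from Epstein-Barr virus Rta (BRLF1), which matches the "75-175" truncation in the plasmid name. An HSV thymidine kinase polyadenylation signal follows the fusion, and a small reverse-strand remnant of the bGH poly(A) signal also appears nearby. No guide RNA cassette is annotated, so a guide would have to come from a separate construct.

The plasmid serves as a CRISPR activation tool, with the dCas9 fusion recruited to a target promoter to stimulate transcription. According to the associated publication title, it belongs to work on designing a compact Cas9 activator suited to AAV delivery, in which trimmed activation domains such as this one would be tested. The plasmid itself has no annotated AAV ITRs.
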