Features (pLannotate 1.2.2; 10 found; start..end, strand, type, name):
    110..489     +  enhancer       CMV enhancer: human cytomegalovirus immediate early enhancer
    490..693     +  promoter       CMV promoter: human cytomegalovirus (CMV) immediate early promoter
    808..4911    +  CDS            Cas9m4: catalytically dead mutant of the Cas9 endonuclease from the Streptococcus pyogenes Type II CRISPR/Cas system RNA-guided DNA-binding protein that lacks endonuclease activity due to the mutations D10A, D839A, H840A, and N863A (Mali et al., 2013)
   4974..5277    +  CDS            Rta AD (fragment): transcriptional activation domain from the human herpesvirus 4 (Epstein-Barr virus) replication and transcription activator Rta/BRLF1 (Hardwick et al., 1992; Chavez et al., 2015)
   5376..5424    +  polyA_signal   HSV TK poly(A) signal: herpes simplex virus thymidine kinase polyadenylation signal (Cole and Stacy, 1985)
   5515..5531    -  polyA_signal   bGH poly(A) signal (fragment): bovine growth hormone polyadenylation signal
   5738..6326    -  rep_origin     ori: high-copy-number ColE1/pMB1/pBR322/pUC origin of replication
   6497..7357    -  CDS            AmpR: β-lactamase; bla; confers resistance to ampicillin, carbenicillin, and related antibiotics
   7358..7462    -  promoter       AmpR promoter: bla
   7521..7573    -  misc_feature   bom (fragment): basis of mobility region from pBR322
>Addgene plasmid #99666 | dSp-Rta 75-175 | addgene full sequence | sequence record 192042 | Addgene NGS Result
AAAATTTAAGCTACAACAAGGCAAGGCTTGACCGACAATTGCATGAAGAATCTGCTTAGGGTTAGGCGTT
TTGCGCTGCTTCGCGATGTACGGGCCAGATATACGCGTTGACATTGATTATTGACTAGTTATTAATAGTA
ATCAATTACGGGGTCATTAGTTCATAGCCCATATATGGAGTTCCGCGTTACATAACTTACGGTAAATGGC
CCGCCTGGCTGACCGCCCAACGACCCCCGCCCATTGACGTCAATAATGACGTATGTTCCCATAGTAACGC
CAATAGGGACTTTCCATTGACGTCAATGGGTGGAGTATTTACGGTAAACTGCCCACTTGGCAGTACATCA
AGTGTATCATATGCCAAGTACGCCCCCTATTGACGTCAATGACGGTAAATGGCCCGCCTGGCATTATGCC
CAGTACATGACCTTATGGGACTTTCCTACTTGGCAGTACATCTACGTATTAGTCATCGCTATTACCATGG
TGATGCGGTTTTGGCAGTACATCAATGGGCGTGGATAGCGGTTTGACTCACGGGGATTTCCAAGTCTCCA
CCCCATTGACGTCAATGGGAGTTTGTTTTGGCACCAAAATCAACGGGACTTTCCAAAATGTCGTAACAAC
TCCGCCCCATTGACGCAAATGGGCGGTAGGCGTGTACGGTGGGAGGTCTATATAAGCAGAGCTCGTTTAG
TGAACCGTCAGATCGCCTGGAGACGCCATCCACGCTGTTTTGACCTCCATAGAAGACACCGGGACCGATC
CAGCCTCCGGACTCTAGAGGATCGAACCCTTGCCACCATGGACAAGAAGTACTCCATTGGGCTCGCTATC
GGCACAAACAGCGTCGGCTGGGCCGTCATTACGGACGAGTACAAGGTGCCGAGCAAAAAATTCAAAGTTC
TGGGCAATACCGATCGCCACAGCATAAAGAAGAACCTCATTGGCGCCCTCCTGTTCGACTCCGGGGAGAC
GGCCGAAGCCACGCGGCTCAAAAGAACAGCACGGCGCAGATATACCCGCAGAAAGAATCGGATCTGCTAC
CTGCAGGAGATCTTTAGTAATGAGATGGCTAAGGTGGATGACTCTTTCTTCCATAGGCTGGAGGAGTCCT
TTTTGGTGGAGGAGGATAAAAAGCACGAGCGCCACCCAATCTTTGGCAATATCGTGGACGAGGTGGCGTA
CCATGAAAAGTACCCAACCATATATCATCTGAGGAAGAAGCTTGTAGACAGTACTGATAAGGCTGACTTG
CGGTTGATCTATCTCGCGCTGGCGCATATGATCAAATTTCGGGGACACTTCCTCATCGAGGGGGACCTGA
ACCCAGACAACAGCGATGTCGACAAACTCTTTATCCAACTGGTTCAGACTTACAATCAGCTTTTCGAAGA
GAACCCGATCAACGCATCCGGAGTTGACGCCAAAGCAATCCTGAGCGCTAGGCTGTCCAAATCCCGGCGG
CTCGAAAACCTCATCGCACAGCTCCCTGGGGAGAAGAAGAACGGCCTGTTTGGTAATCTTATCGCCCTGT
CACTCGGGCTGACCCCCAACTTTAAATCTAACTTCGACCTGGCCGAAGATGCCAAGCTTCAACTGAGCAA
AGACACCTACGATGATGATCTCGACAATCTGCTGGCCCAGATCGGCGACCAGTACGCAGACCTTTTTTTG
GCGGCAAAGAACCTGTCAGACGCCATTCTGCTGAGTGATATTCTGCGAGTGAACACGGAGATCACCAAAG
CTCCGCTGAGCGCTAGTATGATCAAGCGCTATGATGAGCACCACCAAGACTTGACTTTGCTGAAGGCCCT
TGTCAGACAGCAACTGCCTGAGAAGTACAAGGAAATTTTCTTCGATCAGTCTAAAAATGGCTACGCCGGA
TACATTGACGGCGGAGCAAGCCAGGAGGAATTTTACAAATTTATTAAGCCCATCTTGGAAAAAATGGACG
GCACCGAGGAGCTGCTGGTAAAGCTTAACAGAGAAGATCTGTTGCGCAAACAGCGCACTTTCGACAATGG
AAGCATCCCCCACCAGATTCACCTGGGCGAACTGCACGCTATCCTCAGGCGGCAAGAGGATTTCTACCCC
TTTTTGAAAGATAACAGGGAAAAGATTGAGAAAATCCTCACATTTCGGATACCCTACTATGTAGGCCCCC
TCGCCCGGGGAAATTCCAGATTCGCGTGGATGACTCGCAAATCAGAAGAGACCATCACTCCCTGGAACTT
CGAGGAAGTCGTGGATAAGGGGGCCTCTGCCCAGTCCTTCATCGAAAGGATGACTAACTTTGATAAAAAT
CTGCCTAACGAAAAGGTGCTTCCTAAACACTCTCTGCTGTACGAGTACTTCACAGTTTATAACGAGCTCA
CCAAGGTCAAATACGTCACAGAAGGGATGAGAAAGCCAGCATTCCTGTCTGGAGAGCAGAAGAAAGCTAT
CGTGGACCTCCTCTTCAAGACGAACCGGAAAGTTACCGTGAAACAGCTCAAAGAAGACTATTTCAAAAAG
ATTGAATGTTTCGACTCTGTTGAAATCAGCGGAGTGGAGGATCGCTTCAACGCATCCCTGGGAACGTATC
ACGATCTCCTGAAAATCATTAAAGACAAGGACTTCCTGGACAATGAGGAGAACGAGGACATTCTTGAGGA
CATTGTCCTCACCCTTACGTTGTTTGAAGATAGGGAGATGATTGAAGAACGCTTGAAAACTTACGCTCAT
CTCTTCGACGACAAAGTCATGAAACAGCTCAAGAGGCGCCGATATACAGGATGGGGGCGGCTGTCAAGAA
AACTGATCAATGGGATCCGAGACAAGCAGAGTGGAAAGACAATCCTGGATTTTCTTAAGTCCGATGGATT
TGCCAACCGGAACTTCATGCAGTTGATCCATGATGACTCTCTCACCTTTAAGGAGGACATCCAGAAAGCA
CAAGTTTCTGGCCAGGGGGACAGTCTTCACGAGCACATCGCTAATCTTGCAGGTAGCCCAGCTATCAAAA
AGGGAATACTGCAGACCGTTAAGGTCGTGGATGAACTCGTCAAAGTAATGGGAAGGCATAAGCCCGAGAA
TATCGTTATCGAGATGGCCCGAGAGAACCAAACTACCCAGAAGGGACAGAAGAACAGTAGGGAAAGGATG
AAGAGGATTGAAGAGGGTATAAAAGAACTGGGGTCCCAAATCCTTAAGGAACACCCAGTTGAAAACACCC
AGCTTCAGAATGAGAAGCTCTACCTGTACTACCTGCAGAACGGCAGGGACATGTACGTGGATCAGGAACT
GGACATCAATCGGCTCTCCGACTACGACGTGGCTGCTATCGTGCCCCAGTCTTTTCTCAAAGATGATTCT
ATTGATAATAAAGTGTTGACAAGATCCGATAAAGCTAGAGGGAAGAGTGATAACGTCCCCTCAGAAGAAG
TTGTCAAGAAAATGAAAAATTATTGGCGGCAGCTGCTGAACGCCAAACTGATCACACAACGGAAGTTCGA
TAATCTGACTAAGGCTGAACGAGGTGGCCTGTCTGAGTTGGATAAAGCCGGCTTCATCAAAAGGCAGCTT
GTTGAGACACGCCAGATCACCAAGCACGTGGCCCAAATTCTCGATTCACGCATGAACACCAAGTACGATG
AAAATGACAAACTGATTCGAGAGGTGAAAGTTATTACTCTGAAGTCTAAGCTGGTCTCAGATTTCAGAAA
GGACTTTCAGTTTTATAAGGTGAGAGAGATCAACAATTACCACCATGCGCATGATGCCTACCTGAATGCA
GTGGTAGGCACTGCACTTATCAAAAAATATCCCAAGCTTGAATCTGAATTTGTTTACGGAGACTATAAAG
TGTACGATGTTAGGAAAATGATCGCAAAGTCTGAGCAGGAAATAGGCAAGGCCACCGCTAAGTACTTCTT
TTACAGCAATATTATGAATTTTTTCAAGACCGAGATTACACTGGCCAATGGAGAGATTCGGAAGCGACCA
CTTATCGAAACAAACGGAGAAACAGGAGAAATCGTGTGGGACAAGGGTAGGGATTTCGCGACAGTCCGGA
AGGTCCTGTCCATGCCGCAGGTGAACATCGTTAAAAAGACCGAAGTACAGACCGGAGGCTTCTCCAAGGA
AAGTATCCTCCCGAAAAGGAACAGCGACAAGCTGATCGCACGCAAAAAAGATTGGGACCCCAAGAAATAC
GGCGGATTCGATTCTCCTACAGTCGCTTACAGTGTACTGGTTGTGGCCAAAGTGGAGAAAGGGAAGTCTA
AAAAACTCAAAAGCGTCAAGGAACTGCTGGGCATCACAATCATGGAGCGATCAAGCTTCGAAAAAAACCC
CATCGACTTTCTCGAGGCGAAAGGATATAAAGAGGTCAAAAAAGACCTCATCATTAAGCTTCCCAAGTAC
TCTCTCTTTGAGCTTGAAAACGGCCGGAAACGAATGCTCGCTAGTGCGGGCGAGCTGCAGAAAGGTAACG
AGCTGGCACTGCCCTCTAAATACGTTAATTTCTTGTATCTGGCCAGCCACTATGAAAAGCTCAAAGGGTC
TCCCGAAGATAATGAGCAGAAGCAGCTGTTCGTGGAACAACACAAACACTACCTTGATGAGATCATCGAG
CAAATAAGCGAATTCTCCAAAAGAGTGATCCTCGCCGACGCTAACCTCGATAAGGTGCTTTCTGCTTACA
ATAAGCACAGGGATAAGCCCATCAGGGAGCAGGCAGAAAACATTATCCACTTGTTTACTCTGACCAACTT
GGGCGCGCCTGCAGCCTTCAAGTACTTCGACACCACCATAGACAGAAAGCGGTACACCTCTACAAAGGAG
GTCCTGGACGCCACACTGATTCATCAGTCAATTACGGGGCTCTATGAAACAAGAATCGACCTCTCTCAGC
TCGGTGGAGACAGCAGGGCTGACCCCAAGAAGAAGAGGAAGGTGAGTGGTGGAGGAAGTGGCGGGTCAGG
GTCGCCACTGGATCCAGCGCCCGCAGTGACTCCCGAGGCCAGTCACCTGTTGGAGGATCCCGATGAAGAG
ACGAGCCAGGCTGTCAAAGCCCTTCGGGAGATGGCCGATACTGTGATTCCCCAGAAGGAAGAGGCTGCAA
TCTGTGGCCAAATGGACCTTTCCCATCCGCCCCCAAGGGGCCATCTGGATGAGCTGACAACCACACTTGA
GTCCATGACCGAGGATCTGAACCTGGACTCACCCCTGACCCCGGAATTGAACGAGATTCTGGATACCTTC
CTGAACGACGAGTGCCTCTTGCATGCCTAGAAGAATTCGATCCCTACCGGTTAGTAATGAGTTTAAACGG
GGGAGGCTAACTGAAACACGGAAGGAGACAATACCGGAAGGAACCCGCGCTATGACGGCAATAAAAAGAC
AGAATAAAACGCACGGGTGTTGGGTCGTTTGTTCATAAACGCGGGGTTCGGTCCCAGGGCTGGCACTCTG
TCGATACCCCACCGAGACCCCATTGGGGCCAATACGCCCGCGTTTCTTCCTTTTCCCCACCCCACCCCCC
AAGTTCGGGTGAAGGCCCAGGGCTCGCAGCCAACGTCGGGGCGGCAGGCCCTCCATAGTCGGTCGTTCGG
CTGCGGCGAGCGGTATCAGCTCACTCAAAGGCGGTAATACGGTTATCCACAGAATCAGGGGATAACGCAG
GAAAGAACATGTGAGCAAAAGGCCAGCAAAAGGCCAGGAACCGTAAAAAGGCCGCGTTGCTGGCGTTTTT
CCATAGGCTCCGCCCCCCTGACGAGCATCACAAAAATCGACGCTCAAGTCAGAGGTGGCGAAACCCGACA
GGACTATAAAGATACCAGGCGTTTCCCCCTGGAAGCTCCCTCGTGCGCTCTCCTGTTCCGACCCTGCCGC
TTACCGGATACCTGTCCGCCTTTCTCCCTTCGGGAAGCGTGGCGCTTTCTCATAGCTCACGCTGTAGGTA
TCTCAGTTCGGTGTAGGTCGTTCGCTCCAAGCTGGGCTGTGTGCACGAACCCCCCGTTCAGCCCGACCGC
TGCGCCTTATCCGGTAACTATCGTCTTGAGTCCAACCCGGTAAGACACGACTTATCGCCACTGGCAGCAG
CCACTGGTAACAGGATTAGCAGAGCGAGGTATGTAGGCGGTGCTACAGAGTTCTTGAAGTGGTGGCCTAA
CTACGGCTACACTAGAAGAACAGTATTTGGTATCTGCGCTCTGCTGAAGCCAGTTACCTTCGGAAAAAGA
GTTGGTAGCTCTTGATCCGGCAAACAAACCACCGCTGGTAGCGGTGGTTTTTTTGTTTGCAAGCAGCAGA
TTACGCGCAGAAAAAAAGGATCTCAAGAAGATCCTTTGATCTTTTCTACGGGGTCTGACGCTCAGTGGAA
CGAAAACTCACGTTAAGGGATTTTGGTCATGAGATTATCAAAAAGGATCTTCACCTAGATCCTTTTAAAT
TAAAAATGAAGTTTTAAATCAATCTAAAGTATATATGAGTAAACTTGGTCTGACAGTTACCAATGCTTAA
TCAGTGAGGCACCTATCTCAGCGATCTGTCTATTTCGTTCATCCATAGTTGCCTGACTCCCCGTCGTGTA
GATAACTACGATACGGGAGGGCTTACCATCTGGCCCCAGTGCTGCAATGATACCGCGAGACCCACGCTCA
CCGGCTCCAGATTTATCAGCAATAAACCAGCCAGCCGGAAGGGCCGAGCGCAGAAGTGGTCCTGCAACTT
TATCCGCCTCCATCCAGTCTATTAATTGTTGCCGGGAAGCTAGAGTAAGTAGTTCGCCAGTTAATAGTTT
GCGCAACGTTGTTGCCATTGCTACAGGCATCGTGGTGTCACGCTCGTCGTTTGGTATGGCTTCATTCAGC
TCCGGTTCCCAACGATCAAGGCGAGTTACATGATCCCCCATGTTGTGCAAAAAAGCGGTTAGCTCCTTCG
GTCCTCCGATCGTTGTCAGAAGTAAGTTGGCCGCAGTGTTATCACTCATGGTTATGGCAGCACTGCATAA
TTCTCTTACTGTCATGCCATCCGTAAGATGCTTTTCTGTGACTGGTGAGTACTCAACCAAGTCATTCTGA
GAATAGTGTATGCGGCGACCGAGTTGCTCTTGCCCGGCGTCAATACGGGATAATACCGCGCCACATAGCA
GAACTTTAAAAGTGCTCATCATTGGAAAACGTTCTTCGGGGCGAAAACTCTCAAGGATCTTACCGCTGTT
GAGATCCAGTTCGATGTAACCCACTCGTGCACCCAACTGATCTTCAGCATCTTTTACTTTCACCAGCGTT
TCTGGGTGAGCAAAAACAGGAAGGCAAAATGCCGCAAAAAAGGGAATAAGGGCGACACGGAAATGTTGAA
TACTCATACTCTTCCTTTTTCAATATTATTGAAGCATTTATCAGGGTTATTGTCTCATGAGCGGATACAT
ATTTGAATGTATTTAGAAAAATAAACAAATAGGGGTTCCGCGCACATTTCCCCGAAAAGTGCCACCTGAC
GTCGACGGATCGGGAGATCTCCCGATCCCCTATGGTGCACTCTCAGTACAATCTGCTCTGATGCCGCATA
GTTAAGCCAGTATCTGCTCCCTGCTTGTGTGTTGGAGGTCGCTGAGTAGTGCGCGAGC
